Addgene plasmid #178157: DNMT1_Halo_C_allele
Purpose: Donor vector for endogenous tagging of human DNMT1 at the C-terminus with halotag
Depositing lab: iPSC Neurodegenerative Disease Initiative (iNDI) & Michael Ward. Depositing organization: National Institute of Neurological Disorders and Strokes (NINDS).
Backbone
  Vector backbone: pUC57-BsaI-Free
  Vector type: Donor vector
Growth in bacteria
  Bacterial resistance: Ampicillin, 100 μg/mL
  Growth temperature: 37°C
  Growth strain: DH5alpha
  Copy number: High Copy
Gene/Insert
  Gene/Insert name: Halotag (alt name: DNMT1)
  Species: H. sapiens (human)
  Entrez Gene: DNMT1 (a.k.a. ADCADN, AIM, CXXC9, DNMT, HSN1E, MCMT, m.HsaI)
  Cloning method: Unknown
Terms and licenses: Academic/Nonprofit Terms; Industry Terms: Not Available to Industry
How to cite: DNMT1_Halo_C_allele was a gift from iPSC Neurodegenerative Disease Initiative (iNDI) & Michael Ward (Addgene plasmid # 178157 ; http://n2t.net/addgene:178157 ; RRID:Addgene_178157)
