[The description below was written by a language model from this plasmid's Addgene catalogue record and pLannotate feature annotations shown in this document.]
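Description:
DNMT1_Halo_C_allele is a donor (homology-directed repair template) plasmid for knocking a HaloTag into the endogenous human DNMT1 locus so that the DNA methyltransferase is expressed as a C-terminal HaloTag fusion from its native gene. It is built on pUC57-BsaI-Free, a small cloning backbone, and the sequenced plasmid is about 4.5 kb. Propagation in E. coli relies on the high-copy ColE1/pUC-type origin, and selection is by ampicillin through the β-lactamase gene and its own promoter. The remaining annotated backbone elements are typical pUC remnants: a lacZα fragment, lac promoter, lac operator and CAP binding site, plus short fragments of lacI, rop and the bom region. None of these has a role in the editing application.

The only annotated payload feature is an open reading frame of roughly 880 bp matched to the bacterial haloalkane dehalogenase DhaA. This is the enzyme family from which HaloTag was engineered, so the hit corresponds to the HaloTag coding sequence named in the catalogue entry. HaloTag binds synthetic chloroalkane ligands covalently, allowing the tagged protein to be labelled with fluorescent dyes, captured on affinity handles or targeted with degrader ligands. Unannotated stretches of several hundred base pairs lie on either side of the tag, between it and the lac elements. These are presumably the DNMT1 homology arms that direct insertion at the end of the coding sequence, although the feature table does not label them. No eukaryotic promoter, mammalian selection marker or nuclease/guide RNA component is annotated, so expression of the fusion would depend on the endogenous DNMT1 promoter after integration, and the genome-cutting reagents must be supplied separately. The depositing initiative's name points to induced pluripotent stem cell work, but the record does not specify a target cell type.
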