Features (pLannotate 1.2.2; 11 found; start..end, strand, type, name):
    235..823     -  rep_origin     ori: high-copy-number ColE1/pMB1/pBR322/pUC origin of replication
    994..1854    -  CDS            AmpR: β-lactamase; bla; confers resistance to ampicillin, carbenicillin, and related antibiotics
   1855..1959    -  promoter       AmpR promoter: bla
   2054..2089    +  CDS            rop (fragment): Rop protein, which maintains plasmids at low copy number; rop
   2191..2290    +  misc_feature   bom (fragment): basis of mobility region from pBR322
   2296..2453    -  CDS            lacZα (fragment): LacZα fragment of β-galactosidase; lacZ fragment
   2936..3811    +  CDS            dhaA: DHAA_PSEPV - Experimental evidence at protein level: Swiss-Prot protein existence level 1. Catalyzes hydrolytic cleavage of carbon-halogen bonds in halogenated aliphatic compounds, leading to the formation of the corresponding primary alcohols, halide ions and protons. Has a broad substrate specificity, as it is able to dehalogenate mono- and di- chlorinated and brominated alkanes (up to at least C10), and the two isomers of 1,3-dichloropropene to 3-chloroallyl alcohol; the highest activity was found with 1,2-dibromoethane, while no activity was observed with the analog 1,2-dichloroethane. Fro
   4313..4329    -  protein_bind   lac operator: The lac repressor binds to the lac operator to inhibit transcription in E. coli. This inhibition can be relieved by adding lactose or isopropyl-β-D-thiogalactopyranoside (IPTG). lac repressor encoded by lacI
   4337..4367    -  promoter       lac promoter: promoter for the E. coli lac operon
   4382..4403    -  protein_bind   CAP binding site: CAP binding activates transcription in the presence of cAMP. E. coli catabolite activator protein
   4416..52      -  CDS            lacI (fragment) (across the origin): lac repressor; lacI; The lac repressor binds to the lac operator to inhibit transcription in E. coli. This inhibition can be relieved by adding lactose or isopropyl-β-D-thiogalactopyranoside (IPTG).
>Addgene plasmid #178157 | DNMT1_Halo_C_allele | addgene full sequence | sequence record 349382 | Addgene NGS Result
GCATTAATGAATCGGCCAACGCGCGGGGAGAGGCGGTTTGCGTATTGGGCGCTCTTCCGCTTCCTCGCTC
ACTGACTCGCTGCGCTCGGTCGTTCGGCTGCGGCGAGCGGTATCAGCTCACTCAAAGGCGGTAATACGGT
TATCCACAGAATCAGGGGATAACGCAGGAAAGAACATGTGAGCAAAAGGCCAGCAAAAGGCCAGGAACCG
TAAAAAGGCCGCGTTGCTGGCGTTTTTCCATAGGCTCCGCCCCCCTGACGAGCATCACAAAAATCGACGC
TCAAGTCAGAGGTGGCGAAACCCGACAGGACTATAAAGATACCAGGCGTTTCCCCCTGGAAGCTCCCTCG
TGCGCTCTCCTGTTCCGACCCTGCCGCTTACCGGATACCTGTCCGCCTTTCTCCCTTCGGGAAGCGTGGC
GCTTTCTCATAGCTCACGCTGTAGGTATCTCAGTTCGGTGTAGGTCGTTCGCTCCAAGCTGGGCTGTGTG
CACGAACCCCCCGTTCAGCCCGACCGCTGCGCCTTATCCGGTAACTATCGTCTTGAGTCCAACCCGGTAA
GACACGACTTATCGCCACTGGCAGCAGCCACTGGTAACAGGATTAGCAGAGCGAGGTATGTAGGCGGTGC
TACAGAGTTCTTGAAGTGGTGGCCTAACTACGGCTACACTAGAAGAACAGTATTTGGTATCTGCGCTCTG
CTGAAGCCAGTTACCTTCGGAAAAAGAGTTGGTAGCTCTTGATCCGGCAAACAAACCACCGCTGGTAGCG
GTGGTTTTTTTGTTTGCAAGCAGCAGATTACGCGCAGAAAAAAAGGATCTCAAGAAGATCCTTTGATCTT
TTCTACGGGGTCTGACGCTCAGTGGAACGAAAACTCACGTTAAGGGATTTTGGTCATGAGATTATCAAAA
AGGATCTTCACCTAGATCCTTTTAAATTAAAAATGAAGTTTTAAATCAATCTAAAGTATATATGAGTAAA
CTTGGTCTGACAGTTACCAATGCTTAATCAGTGAGGCACCTATCTCAGCGATCTGTCTATTTCGTTCATC
CATAGTTGCCTGACTCCCCGTCGTGTAGATAACTACGATACGGGAGGGCTTACCATCTGGCCCCAGTGCT
GCAATGATACCGCGAGATCCACGCTCACCGGCTCCAGATTTATCAGCAATAAACCAGCCAGCCGGAAGGG
CCGAGCGCAGAAGTGGTCCTGCAACTTTATCCGCCTCCATCCAGTCTATTAATTGTTGCCGGGAAGCTAG
AGTAAGTAGTTCGCCAGTTAATAGTTTGCGCAACGTTGTTGCCATTGCTACAGGCATCGTGGTGTCACGC
TCGTCGTTTGGTATGGCTTCATTCAGCTCCGGTTCCCAACGATCAAGGCGAGTTACATGATCCCCCATGT
TGTGCAAAAAAGCGGTTAGCTCCTTCGGTCCTCCGATCGTTGTCAGAAGTAAGTTGGCCGCAGTGTTATC
ACTCATGGTTATGGCAGCACTGCATAATTCTCTTACTGTCATGCCATCCGTAAGATGCTTTTCTGTGACT
GGTGAGTACTCAACCAAGTCATTCTGAGAATAGTGTATGCGGCGACCGAGTTGCTCTTGCCCGGCGTCAA
TACGGGATAATACCGCGCCACATAGCAGAACTTTAAAAGTGCTCATCATTGGAAAACGTTCTTCGGGGCG
AAAACTCTCAAGGATCTTACCGCTGTTGAGATCCAGTTCGATGTAACCCACTCGTGCACCCAACTGATCT
TCAGCATCTTTTACTTTCACCAGCGTTTCTGGGTGAGCAAAAACAGGAAGGCAAAATGCCGCAAAAAAGG
GAATAAGGGCGACACGGAAATGTTGAATACTCATACTCTTCCTTTTTCAATATTATTGAAGCATTTATCA
GGGTTATTGTCTCATGAGCGGATACATATTTGAATGTATTTAGAAAAATAAACAAATAGGGGTTCCGCGC
ACATTTCCCCGAAAAGTGCCACCTGACGTCTAAGAAACCATTATTATCATGACATTAACCTATAAAAATA
GGCGTATCACGAGGCCCTTTCGTCTCGCGCGTTTCGGTGATGACGGTGAAAACCTCTGACACATGCAGCT
CCCGGAGACGGTCACAGCTTGTCTGTAAGCGGATGCCGGGAGCAGACAAGCCCGTCAGGGCGCGTCAGCG
GGTGTTGGCGGGTGTCGGGGCTGGCTTAACTATGCGGCATCAGAGCAGATTGTACTGAGAGTGCACCATA
TGCGGTGTGAAATACCGCACAGATGCGTAAGGAGAAAATACCGCATCAGGCGCCATTCGCCATTCAGGCT
GCGCAACTGTTGGGAAGGGCGATCGGTGCGGGCCTCTTCGCTATTACGCCAGCTGGCGAAAGGGGGATGT
GCTGCAAGGCGATTAAGTTGGGTAACGCCAGGGTTTTCCCAGTCACGACGTTGTAAAACGACGGCCAGTG
AATTCGAGCTCGGTACCTCGCGAATGCATCTAGATCCAATTGTGAGGATTGAGTGAGTTGCACGTGTCAA
GTGCTTAGAGCAGGCGTGCTGCACACAGCAGGCCTTTGGTCAGGTTGGCTGCTGGGCTGGCCCTGGGGCC
GTTTCCCTCACTCCTGCTCGGTGAATTTGGCTCAGCAGGCACCTGCCTCAGCTGCTCACTTGAGCCTCTG
GGTCTAGAACCCTCTGGGGACCGTTTGAGGAGTGTTCAGTCTCCGTGAACGTTCCCTTAGCACTCTGCCA
CTTATTGGGTCAGCTGTTAACATCAGTACGTTAATGTTTCCTGATGGTCCATGTCTGTTACTCGCCTGTC
AAGTGGCGTGACACCGGGCGTGTTCCCCAGAGTGACTTTTCCTTTTATTTCCCTTCAGCTAAAATAAAGG
AGGAGGAAGCTGCTAAGGACGGTGGAGGAGGTTCTGGAGGCGGTGGAAGTGGTGGCGGAGGTAGCGCCGA
GATCGGCACCGGCTTTCCCTTCGATCCTCACTACGTGGAAGTGCTGGGCGAGAGAATGCACTATGTGGAC
GTGGGCCCCAGAGATGGAACCCCTGTGCTGTTTCTGCACGGCAACCCTACCAGCAGCTACGTGTGGCGGA
ACATCATCCCTCACGTGGCCCCTACACACAGATGTATCGCCCCTGACCTGATCGGCATGGGCAAGAGCGA
TAAGCCCGACCTGGGCTACTTCTTCGACGACCACGTGCGGTTCATGGACGCCTTTATTGAGGCCCTCGGC
CTGGAAGAGGTGGTGCTGGTTATTCACGATTGGGGCAGCGCCCTGGGATTCCACTGGGCCAAGAGAAACC
CCGAGAGAGTGAAGGGAATCGCCTTCATGGAATTCATCAGGCCCATTCCTACCTGGGACGAGTGGCCTGA
GTTCGCCAGAGAGACATTCCAGGCCTTCAGAACCACCGACGTGGGCAGAAAGCTGATCATCGACCAGAAC
GTGTTCATCGAGGGCACCCTGCCTATGGGAGTCGTCAGACCACTGACCGAGGTGGAAATGGACCACTACA
GAGAGCCCTTTCTGAACCCCGTGGACCGGGAACCTCTTTGGAGATTCCCCAACGAGCTGCCCATTGCCGG
CGAGCCTGCTAATATTGTGGCCCTGGTGGAAGAGTACATGGACTGGCTGCATCAGAGCCCCGTGCCTAAG
CTGCTGTTTTGGGGAACACCCGGCGTGCTGATTCCTCCTGCTGAAGCTGCCAGACTGGCCAAGAGCCTGC
CTAATTGCAAGGCCGTGGATATCGGCCCTGGCCTGAATCTGCTGCAAGAGGACAACCCCGATCTGATCGG
CTCCGAGATTGCCAGATGGCTGAGCACCCTGGAAATCAGCGGATAATTCTGCCCTCCCGTCACCCCTGTT
TCTCGCACCAGGAATCCCCAACATGCACTGATGTTGTGTTTTTAACATGTCAATCTGTCCGTTCACATGT
GTGGTACATGGTGTTTGTGGCCTTGGCTGACATGAAGCTGTTGTGTGAGGTTCGCTTATCAACTAATGAT
TTAGTGATCAAATTGTGCAGTACTTTGTGCATTCTGGATTTTAAAAGTTTTTTATTATGCATTATATCAA
ATCTACCACTGTATGAGTGGAAATTAAGACTTTATGTAGTTTTTATATGTTGTAATATTTCTTCAAATAA
ATCTCTCCTATAAACCACCCTGGGTGGGTATTCGTGATTTGCACGGGACTTCTGGCTGAGGTCAGACAGG
AACAAGCTCTTCCATGCTGAAGGCGACCAATATCGGATCCCGGGCCCGTCGACTGCAGAGGCCTGCATGC
AAGCTTGGCGTAATCATGGTCATAGCTGTTTCCTGTGTGAAATTGTTATCCGCTCACAATTCCACACAAC
ATACGAGCCGGAAGCATAAAGTGTAAAGCCTGGGGTGCCTAATGAGTGAGCTAACTCACATTAATTGCGT
TGCGCTCACTGCCCGCTTTCCAGTCGGGAAACCTGTCGTGCCAGCT
