>Addgene plasmid #178157 | DNMT1_Halo_C_allele | depositor partial sequence | sequence record 345794 | insert
TGTGAGGATTGAGTGAGTTGCACGTGTCAAGTGCTTAGAGCAGGCGTGCTGCACACAGCAGGCCTTTGGT
CAGGTTGGCTGCTGGGCTGGCCCTGGGGCCGTTTCCCTCACTCCTGCTCGGTGAATTTGGCTCAGCAGGC
ACCTGCCTCAGCTGCTCACTTGAGCCTCTGGGTCTAGAACCCTCTGGGGACCGTTTGAGGAGTGTTCAGT
CTCCGTGAACGTTCCCTTAGCACTCTGCCACTTATTGGGTCAGCTGTTAACATCAGTACGTTAATGTTTC
CTGATGGTCCATGTCTGTTACTCGCCTGTCAAGTGGCGTGACACCGGGCGTGTTCCCCAGAGTGACTTTT
CCTTTTATTTCCCTTCAGCTAAAATAAAGGAGGAGGAAGCTGCTAAGGACGGTGGAGGAGGTTCTGGAGG
CGGTGGAAGTGGTGGCGGAGGTAGCGCCGAGATCGGCACCGGCTTTCCCTTCGATCCTCACTACGTGGAA
GTGCTGGGCGAGAGAATGCACTATGTGGACGTGGGCCCCAGAGATGGAACCCCTGTGCTGTTTCTGCACG
GCAACCCTACCAGCAGCTACGTGTGGCGGAACATCATCCCTCACGTGGCCCCTACACACAGATGTATCGC
CCCTGACCTGATCGGCATGGGCAAGAGCGATAAGCCCGACCTGGGCTACTTCTTCGACGACCACGTGCGG
TTCATGGACGCCTTTATTGAGGCCCTCGGCCTGGAAGAGGTGGTGCTGGTTATTCACGATTGGGGCAGCG
CCCTGGGATTCCACTGGGCCAAGAGAAACCCCGAGAGAGTGAAGGGAATCGCCTTCATGGAATTCATCAG
GCCCATTCCTACCTGGGACGAGTGGCCTGAGTTCGCCAGAGAGACATTCCAGGCCTTCAGAACCACCGAC
GTGGGCAGAAAGCTGATCATCGACCAGAACGTGTTCATCGAGGGCACCCTGCCTATGGGAGTCGTCAGAC
CACTGACCGAGGTGGAAATGGACCACTACAGAGAGCCCTTTCTGAACCCCGTGGACCGGGAACCTCTTTG
GAGATTCCCCAACGAGCTGCCCATTGCCGGCGAGCCTGCTAATATTGTGGCCCTGGTGGAAGAGTACATG
GACTGGCTGCATCAGAGCCCCGTGCCTAAGCTGCTGTTTTGGGGAACACCCGGCGTGCTGATTCCTCCTG
CTGAAGCTGCCAGACTGGCCAAGAGCCTGCCTAATTGCAAGGCCGTGGATATCGGCCCTGGCCTGAATCT
GCTGCAAGAGGACAACCCCGATCTGATCGGCTCCGAGATTGCCAGATGGCTGAGCACCCTGGAAATCAGC
GGATAATTCTGCCCTCCCGTCACCCCTGTTTCTCGCACCAGGAATCCCCAACATGCACTGATGTTGTGTT
TTTAACATGTCAATCTGTCCGTTCACATGTGTGGTACATGGTGTTTGTGGCCTTGGCTGACATGAAGCTG
TTGTGTGAGGTTCGCTTATCAACTAATGATTTAGTGATCAAATTGTGCAGTACTTTGTGCATTCTGGATT
TTAAAAGTTTTTTATTATGCATTATATCAAATCTACCACTGTATGAGTGGAAATTAAGACTTTATGTAGT
TTTTATATGTTGTAATATTTCTTCAAATAAATCTCTCCTATAAACCACCCTGGGTGGGTATTCGTGATTT
GCACGGGACTTCTGGCTGAGGTCAGACAGGAACAAGCTCTTCCATGCTGAAGGCGA
